Addgene plasmid #11475: pET-15b-UbcH5b/2419
Depositing lab: Allan Weissman. Depositing organization: National Cancer Institute (NCI). Publication: Identification of a family of closely related human ubiquitin conjugating enzymes. Jensen JP, Bates PW, Yang M, Vierstra RD, Weissman AM. J Biol Chem. 1995 Dec 22. 270(51):30408-14. 10.1074/jbc.270.51.30408 PubMed 8530467.
Backbone
  Vector backbone: pET-15b
  Backbone manufacturer: Novagen
  Backbone size w/o insert (bp): 5700
  Vector type: Bacterial Expression
Growth in bacteria
  Bacterial resistance: Ampicillin, 100 μg/mL
  Growth temperature: 37°C
  Growth strain: DH5alpha
  Copy number: Unknown
Gene/Insert
  Gene/Insert name: UbcH5b (alt name: Ube2d2)
  Species: H. sapiens (human)
  Insert size (bp): 444
  Mutation: n/a
  GenBank ID: U39317 NP_003330
  Entrez Gene: UBE2D2 (a.k.a. E2(17)KB2, PUBC1, UBC4, UBC4/5, UBCH4, UBCH5B)
  Cloning method: Restriction Enzyme; 5′ cloning site Nco I (not destroyed); 3′ cloning site BamH I (not destroyed)
  Sequencing primers: 5′ T7; 3′ T7 terminator
Terms and licenses: Academic/Nonprofit Terms; Industry Terms: Not Available to Industry
How to cite: pET-15b-UbcH5b/2419 was a gift from Allan Weissman (Addgene plasmid # 11475 ; http://n2t.net/addgene:11475 ; RRID:Addgene_11475)
