[The description below was written by a language model from this plasmid's Addgene catalogue record.]
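Description:
pET-15b-UbcH5b/2419 is a bacterial expression plasmid built on the Novagen pET-15b backbone (about 5.7 kb without insert) and carrying the human ubiquitin-conjugating enzyme UbcH5b, the product of the UBE2D2 gene. It is selected with ampicillin and maintained in a standard cloning strain such as DH5alpha. The record lists the copy number as unknown, and no feature table is supplied, so the origin of replication and other backbone elements are not itemised here. As a pET-series vector, it relies on a T7 promoter and T7 terminator flanking the cloning region, consistent with the T7 and T7 terminator sequencing primers listed. Protein production would therefore normally require a host that supplies T7 RNA polymerase rather than the propagation strain.

The insert is a 444 bp wild-type coding sequence with no recorded mutations, cloned by restriction digestion between NcoI at the 5′ end and BamHI at the 3′ end, with both sites retained. In the standard pET-15b layout, the NcoI site lies at the start codon upstream of the vector's N-terminal His tag and thrombin site, so cloning through NcoI would usually remove that tag and yield untagged protein. The record itself lists no tag and does not confirm this either way.

UbcH5b is an E2 enzyme that accepts activated ubiquitin from E1 and cooperates with E3 ligases to modify substrates. The associated publication describes a family of closely related human E2s, and the plasmid is suited to producing recombinant UbcH5b in E. coli, for example for in vitro ubiquitination assays, although the record does not state a specific use.
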