>Addgene plasmid #11475 | pET-15b-UbcH5b/2419 | addgene partial sequence | sequence record 18293 | T7 5'-TAATACGACTCACTATAGGG-3'
TTCCCCTCTAGAATAATTTTGTTTAACTTTAAGAAGGAGATATACCATGGCTCTGAAGAGAATCCACAAG
GAATTGAATGATCTGGCACGGGACCCTCCAGCACAGTGTTCAGCAGGTCCTGTTGGAGATGATATGTTCC
ATTGGCAAGCTACAATAATGGGGCCAAATGACAGTCCCTATCAGGGTGGAGTATTTTTCTTGACAATTCA
TTTCCCAACAGATTACCCCTTCAAACCACCTAAGGTTGCATTTACAACAAGAATTTATCATCCAAATATT
AACAGTAATGGCAGCATTTGTCTTGATATTCTACGATCACAGTGGTCTCCAGCACTAACTATTTCAAAAG
TACTCTTGTCCATCTGTTCTCTGTTGTGTGATCCCAATCCAGATGATCCTTTAGTACCTGAGATTGCTCG
GATCTACAAAACAGATAGAGAAAAGTACAACAGAATAGCTCGGGAATGGACTCAGAAGTATGCGATGTAA
TTAAAGAAATTATTGGATAACCTCTACAAATAAAGATAGGGGATCCGGCTGCTAACAAAGCCCGAAAGGA
AGCTGAGTTGGCTGCTGCCACCGCTGAGCAATAACTAGCATAACCCCTTGGGGCCTCTAAACGGGTCTTG
AGGGGTTTTTTGCTGAAAGGAGGAACTATATCCGGATATCCCGCAAGAGGCCCGGCAGTACCGGCATAAC
CAAGCCTATGCCTACAGCATCCAGGGTGACG
